LOCUS       Exported 9619 bp ds-DNA circular SYN 13-MAY-2021
DEFINITION  Level 2 construct.
ACCESSION   .
VERSION     .
KEYWORDS    pUG-300
SOURCE      synthetic DNA construct
  ORGANISM  synthetic DNA construct
REFERENCE   1 (bases 1 to 9619)
  AUTHORS   Kowarschik K, Hoehenwarter W, Marillonnet S, Trujillo M
  TITLE     UbiGate: a synthetic biology toolbox to analyse ubiquitination.
  JOURNAL   New Phytol. 2018 Mar;217(4):1749-1763. doi: 10.1111/nph.14900. Epub
            2017 Nov 30.
  PUBMED    29194629
REFERENCE   2 (bases 1 to 9619)
  AUTHORS   .
  TITLE     Direct Submission
  JOURNAL   Exported May 13, 2021 from SnapGene Server 1.1.58
            http://www.snapgene.com
FEATURES             Location/Qualifiers
     source          1..9619
                     /organism="synthetic DNA construct"
                     /mol_type="other DNA"
     rep_origin      12..467
                     /direction=RIGHT
                     /label=f1 ori
                     /note="f1 bacteriophage origin of replication; arrow
                     indicates direction of (+) strand synthesis"
     primer_bind     complement(99..118)
                     /label=F1ori-R
                     /note="F1 origin, reverse primer"
     primer_bind     309..330
                     /label=F1ori-F
                     /note="F1 origin, forward primer"
     CDS             complement(560..1375)
                     /codon_start=1
                     /gene="aph(3')-Ia"
                     /product="aminoglycoside phosphotransferase"
                     /label=KanR
                     /note="confers resistance to kanamycin in bacteria or G418
                     (Geneticin(R)) in eukaryotes"
                     /translation="MSHIQRETSCSRPRLNSNMDADLYGYKWARDNVGQSGATIYRLYG
                     KPDAPELFLKHGKGSVANDVTDEMVRLNWLTEFMPLPTIKHFIRTPDDAWLLTTAIPGK
                     TAFQVLEEYPDSGENIVDALAVFLRRLHSIPVCNCPFNSDRVFRLAQAQSRMNNGLVDA
                     SDFDDERNGWPVEQVWKEMHKLLPFSPDSVVTHGDFSLDNLIFDEGKLIGCIDVGRVGI
                     ADRYQDLAILWNCLGEFSPSLQKRLFQKYGIDNPDMNKLQFHLMLDEFF"
     primer_bind     1283..1302
                     /label=Kan-R
                     /note="Kanamycin resistance gene, reverse primer"
     primer_bind     1367..1386
                     /label=pENTR-R
                     /note="pENTR vectors, reverse primer"
     rep_origin      1497..2085
                     /direction=RIGHT
                     /label=ori
                     /note="high-copy-number ColE1/pMB1/pBR322/pUC origin of
                     replication"
     primer_bind     1986..2005
                     /label=pBR322ori-F
                     /note="pBR322 origin, forward primer"
     primer_bind     2239..2256
                     /label=L4440
                     /note="L4440 vector, forward primer"
     misc_feature    2271..2413
                     /label=bom
                     /note="basis of mobility region from pBR322"
     primer_bind     complement(2339..2358)
                     /label=pRS-marker
                     /note="pRS vectors, use to sequence yeast selectable
                     marker"
     primer_bind     2499..2521
                     /label=pGEX 3'
                     /note="pGEX vectors, reverse primer"
     CDS             complement(2515..2706)
                     /codon_start=1
                     /gene="rop"
                     /product="Rop protein, which maintains plasmids at low copy
                     number"
                     /label=rop
                     /translation="MTKQEKTALNMARFIRSQTLTLLEKLNELDADEQADICESLHDHA
                     DELYRSCLARFGDDGENL"
     CDS             complement(3515..4597)
                     /codon_start=1
                     /gene="lacI"
                     /product="lac repressor"
                     /label=lacI
                     /note="The lac repressor binds to the lac operator to
                     inhibit transcription in E. coli. This inhibition can be
                     relieved by adding lactose or
                     isopropyl-beta-D-thiogalactopyranoside (IPTG)."
                     /translation="MKPVTLYDVAEYAGVSYQTVSRVVNQASHVSAKTREKVEAAMAEL
                     NYIPNRVAQQLAGKQSLLIGVATSSLALHAPSQIVAAIKSRADQLGASVVVSMVERSGV
                     EACKAAVHNLLAQRVSGLIINYPLDDQDAIAVEAACTNVPALFLDVSDQTPINSIIFSH
                     EDGTRLGVEHLVALGHQQIALLAGPLSSVSARLRLAGWHKYLTRNQIQPIAEREGDWSA
                     MSGFQQTMQMLNEGIVPTAMLVANDQMALGAMRAITESGLRVGADISVVGYDDTEDSSC
                     YIPPLTTIKQDFRLLGQTSVDRLLQLSQGQAVKGNQLLPVSLVKRKTTLAPNTQTASPR
                     ALADSLMQLARQVSRLESGQ"
     primer_bind     4559..4578
                     /label=LacI-R
                     /note="LacI, reverse primer"
     promoter        complement(4598..4675)
                     /gene="lacI"
                     /label=lacI promoter
     primer_bind     4881..4900
                     /label=pBRrevBam
                     /note="pBR322 vectors, tet region, downstream of BamHI,
                     reverse primer"
     primer_bind     4984..5003
                     /label=T7
                     /note="T7 promoter, forward primer"
     promoter        4984..5002
                     /label=T7 promoter
                     /note="promoter for bacteriophage T7 RNA polymerase"
     protein_bind    5003..5027
                     /label=lac operator
                     /bound_moiety="lac repressor encoded by lacI"
                     /note="The lac repressor binds to the lac operator to
                     inhibit transcription in E. coli. This inhibition can be
                     relieved by adding lactose or
                     isopropyl-beta-D-thiogalactopyranoside (IPTG)."
     CDS             5081..5098
                     /codon_start=1
                     /product="6xHis affinity tag"
                     /label=6xHis
                     /translation="HHHHHH"
     CDS             8646..8732
                     /codon_start=1
                     /product="three tandem HA epitope tags"
                     /label=3xHA
                     /translation="YPYDVPDYAGYPYDVPDYAGLYPYDVPDY"
     CDS             8709..8735
                     /codon_start=1
                     /product="HA (human influenza hemagglutinin) epitope tag"
                     /label=HA
                     /translation="YPYDVPDYA"
     CDS             8748..8834
                     /codon_start=1
                     /product="three tandem HA epitope tags"
                     /label=3xHA
                     /translation="YPYDVPDYAGYPYDVPDYAGLYPYDVPDY"
     CDS             8811..8837
                     /codon_start=1
                     /product="HA (human influenza hemagglutinin) epitope tag"
                     /label=HA
                     /translation="YPYDVPDYA"
     primer_bind     complement(9533..9551)
                     /label=T7 Term
                     /note="T7 terminator, reverse primer"
     terminator      9547..9594
                     /label=T7 terminator
                     /note="transcription terminator for bacteriophage T7 RNA
                     polymerase"
ORIGIN
        1 tggcgaatgg gnnnnnnnnn nnnnnnnnnn nnnnnnnnnn nnnnnnnnnn nnnnnnnnnn
       61 nnnnnnnnnn nnnnnnnnnn nnnnnnnnnn nnnnnnnnnn nnnnnnnnnn nnnnnnnnnn
      121 nnnnnnnnnn nnnnncnnnn nnnnnnnnnn nnnnnnnnnn nnnnnnnnnn nnnnnnnnnn
      181 nnnnnnnnnn nnnnnnnnnn nnnnnnnnnn nnnnnnnnnn nnnnnnnann nnnnnnnnnn
      241 nnnnnnnnnn nnnnnnnnnn nnnnnnnnnn nnnnnnncct ttgacgttgg agtccacgtt
      301 ctttnnnnnn nnnnnnnnnn nnnnnnnnnn nnnnnnnnnn naccctatct cggtctattc
      361 ttttgattta taagggattt tgccgatttc ggcctattgg ttaaaaaatg agctgattta
      421 acaaaaattt aacgcgaatt ttaacaaaat attaacgttt acaatttcag gtggcacttt
      481 tcggggaaat gtgcgcggaa cccctatttg tttatttttc taaatacatt caaatatgta
      541 tccgctcatg aattaattct tagaaaaact catcgagcat caaatgaaac tgcaatttat
      601 tcatatcagg attatcaata ccatattttt gaaaaagccg tttctgtaat gaaggagaaa
      661 actcaccgag gcagttccat aggatggcaa gatcctggta tcggtctgcg attccgactc
      721 gtccaacatc aatacaacct attaatttcc cctcgtcaaa aataaggtta tcaagtgaga
      781 aatcaccatg agtgacgact gaatccggtg agaatggcaa aagtttatgc atttctttcc
      841 agacttgttc aacaggccag ccattacgct cgtcatcaaa atcactcgca tcaaccaaac
      901 cgttattcat tcgtgattgc gcctgagcga gtcgaaatac gcgatcgctg ttaaaaggac
      961 aattacaaac aggaatcgaa tgcaaccggc gcaggaacac tgccagcgca tcaacaatat
     1021 tttcacctga atcaggatat tcttctaata cctggaatgc tgttttcccg gggatcgcag
     1081 tggtgagtaa ccatgcatca tcaggagtac ggataaaatg cttgatggtc ggaagaggca
     1141 taaattccgt cagccagttt agtctgacca tctcatctgt aacatcattg gcaacgctac
     1201 ctttgccatg tttcagaaac aactctggcg catcgggctt cccatacaat cgatagattg
     1261 tcgcacctga ttgcccgaca ttatcgcgag cccatttata cccatataaa tcagcatcca
     1321 tgttggaatt taatcgcggc ctagagcaag acgtttcccg ttgaatatgg ctcataacac
     1381 cccttgtatt actgtttatg taagcagaca gttttattgt tcatgaccaa aatcccttaa
     1441 cgtgagtttt cgttccactg agcgtcagac cccgtagaaa agatcaaagg atcttcttga
     1501 gatccttttt ttctgcgcgt aatctgctgc ttgcaaacaa aaaaaccacc gctaccagcg
     1561 gtggtttgtt tgccggatca agagctacca actctttttc cgaaggtaac tggcttcagc
     1621 agagcgcaga taccaaatac tgtccttcta gtgtagccgt agttaggcca ccacttcaag
     1681 aactctgtag caccgcctac atacctcgct ctgctaatcc tgttaccagt ggctgctgcc
     1741 agtggcgata agtcgtgtct taccgggttg gactcaagac gatagttacc ggataaggcg
     1801 cagcggtcgg gctgaacggg gggttcgtgc acacagccca gcttggagcg aacgacctac
     1861 accgaactga gatacctaca gcgtgagcta tgagaaagcg ccacgcttcc cgaagggaga
     1921 aaggcggaca ggtatccggt aagcggcagg gtcggaacag gagagcgcac gagggagctt
     1981 ccagggggaa acgcctggta tctttatagt cctgtcgggt ttcgccacct ctgacttgag
     2041 cgtcgatttt tgtgatgctc gtcagggggg cggagcctat ggaaaaacgc cagcaacgcg
     2101 gcctttttac ggttcctggc cttttgctgg ccttttgctc acatgttctt tcctgcgtta
     2161 tcccctgatt ctgtggataa ccgtattacc gcctttgagt gagctgatac cgctcgccgc
     2221 agccgaacga ccgagcgcag cgagtcagtg agcgaggaag cggaagagcg cctgatgcgg
     2281 tattttctcc ttacgcatct gtgcggtatt tcacaccgca tatatggtgc actctcagta
     2341 caatctgctc tgatgccgca tagttaagcc agtatacact ccgctatcgc tacgtgactg
     2401 ggtcatggct gcgccccgac acccgccaac acccgctgac gcgccctgac gggcttgtct
     2461 gctcccggca tccgcttaca gacaagctgt gaccgactcc gggagctgca tgtgtcagag
     2521 gttttcaccg tcatcaccga aacgcgcgag gcagctgcgg taaagctcat cagcgtggtc
     2581 gtgaagcgat tcacagatgt ctgcctgttc atccgcgtcc agctcgttga gtttctccag
     2641 aagcgttaat gtctggcttc tgataaagcg ggccatgtta agggcggttt tttcctgttt
     2701 ggtcactgat gcctccgtgt aagggggatt tctgttcatg ggggtaatga taccgatgaa
     2761 acgagagagg atgctcacga tacgggttac tgatgatgaa catgcccggt tactggaacg
     2821 ttgtgagggt aaacaactgg cggtatggat gcggcgggac cagagaaaaa tcactcaggg
     2881 tcaatgccag cgcttcgtta atacagatgt aggtgttcca cagggtagcc agcagcatcc
     2941 tgcgatgcag atccggaaca taatggtgca gggcgctgac ttccgcgttt ccagacttta
     3001 cgaaacacgg aaacccaaga ccattcatgt tgttgctcag gtcgcagacg ttttgcagca
     3061 gcagtcgctt cacgttcgct cgcgtatcgg tgattcattc tgctaaccag taaggcaacc
     3121 ccgccagcct agccgggtcc tcaacgacag gagcacgatc atgcgcaccc gtggggccgc
     3181 catgccggcg ataatggcct gcttctcgcc gaaacgtttg gtggcgggac cagtgacgaa
     3241 ggcttgagcg agggcgtgca agattccgaa taccgcaagc gacaggccga tcatcgtcgc
     3301 gctccagcga aagcggtcct cgccgaaaat gacccagagc gctgccggca cctgtcctac
     3361 gagttgcatg ataaagaaca cagtcataag tgcggcgacg atagtcatgc cccgcgccca
     3421 ccggaaggag ctgactgggt tgaaggctct caagggcatc ggtcgagatc ccggtgccta
     3481 atgagtgagc taacttacat taattgcgtt gcgctcactg cccgctttcc agtcgggaaa
     3541 cctgtcgtgc cagctgcatt aatgaatcgg ccaacgcgcg gggagaggcg gtttgcgtat
     3601 tgggcgccag ggtggttttt cttttcacca gtgacacggg caacagctga ttgcccttca
     3661 ccgcctggcc ctgagagagt tgcagcaagc ggtccacgct ggtttgcccc agcaggcgaa
     3721 aatcctgttt gatggtggtt aacggcggga tataacatga gctgtcctcg gtatcgtcgt
     3781 atcccactac cgagatatcc gcaccaacgc gcagcccgga ctcggtaatg gcgcgcattg
     3841 cgcccagcgc catctgatcg ttggcaacca gcatcgcagt gggaacgatg ccctcattca
     3901 gcatttgcat ggtttgttga aaaccggaca tggcactcca gtcgccttcc cgttccgcta
     3961 tcggctgaat ttgattgcga gtgagatatt tatgccagcc agccagacgc agacgcgccg
     4021 agacagaact taatgggccc gctaacagcg cgatttgctg gtgacccaat gcgaccagat
     4081 gctccacgcc cagtcgcgta ccgtcctcat gggagaaaat aatactgttg atgggtgtct
     4141 ggtcagagac atcaagaaat aacgccggaa cattagtgca ggcagcttcc acagcaatgg
     4201 catcctggtc atccagcgga tagttaatga tcagcccact gacgcgttgc gcgagaagat
     4261 tgtgcaccgc cgctttacag gcttcgacgc cgcttcgttc taccatcgac accaccacgc
     4321 tggcacccag ttgatcggcg cgagatttaa tcgccgcgac aatttgcgac ggcgcgtgca
     4381 gggccagact ggaggtggca acgccaatca gcaacgactg tttgcccgcc agttgttgtg
     4441 ccacgcggtt gggaatgtaa ttcagctccg ccatcgccgc ttccactttt tcccgcgttt
     4501 tcgcagaaac gtggctggcc tggttcacca cgcgggaaac ggtctgataa gagacaccgg
     4561 catactctgc gacatcgtat aacgttactg gtttcacatt caccaccctg aattgactct
     4621 cttccgggcg ctatcatgcc ataccgcgaa aggttttgcg ccattcgatg gtgtccggga
     4681 tctcgacgct ctcccttatg cgactcctgc attaggaagc agcccagtag taggttgagg
     4741 ccgttgagca ccgccgccgc aaggaatggt gcatgcaagg agatggcgcc caacagtccc
     4801 ccggccacgg ggcctgccac catacccacg ccgaaacaag cgctcatgag cccgaagtgg
     4861 cgagcccgat cttccccatc ggtgatgtcg gcgatatagg cgccagcaac cgcacctgtg
     4921 gcgccggtga tgccggccac gatgcgtccg gcgtagagga tcgagatctc gatcccgcga
     4981 aattaatacg actcactata ggggaattgt gagcggataa caattcccct ctagaaataa
     5041 ttttgcctta actttaagaa ggagatatac catgggcagc caccaccacc accaccacag
     5101 cggaatgcag atctttgtta agactctcac cggaaagaca atcaccctgg aggtggaaag
     5161 ctccgacacc atcgacaacg ttaaggccaa gatccaggat aaggagggca ttcctccgga
     5221 tcagcagagg cttattttcg ccggcaagca gctagaggat ggccgtacgt tggctgatta
     5281 caatatccag aaggaatcca ccctccactt ggtcctcagg ctccgtggtg gttaagcttg
     5341 caattaactt taagaaggag atatacaatg cttcacaagc gagctagtga agctaacgat
     5401 aagaacgata ataccatcat cggttccgat ttagcatcat ctaagaaacg ccgtatcgat
     5461 ttcactgaat cttcgtctga taagtcatct tcgattttag cttctggtag tagcaggggt
     5521 tttcacggcg atagcgtcgt tcagcaaatc gacatggctt ttggtaattc gaaccgtcag
     5581 gagattgatg aagatctgca cagtcgccag ctcgccgtct atggtcgtga gactatgagg
     5641 cgtctctttg cttccaatgt tctcatctcg gggatgcacg gtcttggtgc cgagattgcc
     5701 aagaatctta tacttgctgg tgtgaagtct gtgaccttgc atgatgaaag agttgtagag
     5761 ctatgggact tatcaagcaa ctttgttttc tcggaggatg atgttggcaa gaatagagca
     5821 gatgcttctg ttcagaagtt acaggatctt aacaatgctg tggttgtctc tagcttgacc
     5881 aaaagcttaa acaaagagga tctttctggc ttccaggttg ttgtattctc tgacataagc
     5941 atggaaagag caatcgaatt tgatgactat tgtcacagcc atcagcctcc tatcgctttt
     6001 gtcaaggctg atgtcagggg tcttttcggc tctgtctttt gtgattttgg gcctgaattt
     6061 gcggttcttg atgttgatgg agaggaaccc catacaggca tcattgcgtc tatctctaat
     6121 gagaaccagg catttatttc ctgtgtcgac gatgagaggc ttgagtttga agatggtgac
     6181 ctagttgttt tctcagaagt tgagggtatg acagaattga atgatgggaa accaaggaag
     6241 ataaaaagta cacggccata ttcattcacc cttgatgagg acactactaa ctatggaaca
     6301 tatgtgaagg gtggtattgt cactcaagtg aaacagccaa agttactgaa tttcaagcca
     6361 ttgagggaag cgcttaagga tccaggggat tttctattta gtgatttctc taagtttgat
     6421 cggcctccac tccttcactt agcattccag gcacttgatc attttaaagc tgaagctggc
     6481 agatttcctg ttgctggctc agaagaggac gctcagaagc ttatatcgat tgccacagcc
     6541 atcaataccg ggcagggtga tttaaaggtg gagaatgttg atcagaagct tctaagacac
     6601 ttttcctttg gagccaaggc tgtcctgaat cctatggctg caatgtttgg cggtattgtt
     6661 ggacaggagg ttgttaaagc ttgctctgga aaatttcatc ctctcttcca gtttttctac
     6721 tttgattcag tggagtcact cccctctgaa cctgtggact cgagtgactt tgcaccaaga
     6781 aacagccggt atgatgccca aatatctgta tttggggcca agttccagaa gaaacttgaa
     6841 gatgctaaag ttttcacagt agggtctggt gctcttggct gtgagttctt gaaaaatttg
     6901 gctctgatgg gggtttcttg tggaagccaa gggaagctga cagtgacaga tgatgatatc
     6961 attgagaaga gtaacctcag tcgtcaattt ctgttccgtg actggaacat tggacaggct
     7021 aaatccacag ttgctgcttc ggctgctgct gttataaatc ctcgcttcaa cattgaggcc
     7081 ctgcaaaacc gtgttggcgc ggagactgag aatgtatttg acgatgcctt ctgggagaac
     7141 ttaactgttg tcgtcaatgc actggataat gttaatgcga ggctctatgt tgattcgagg
     7201 tgcttgtatt tccagaagcc tctccttgag tctggaactc ttggtacaaa gtgcaacaca
     7261 cagtcggtta tcccacatct aactgaaaat tacggtgcct caagggaccc accagagaaa
     7321 caggccccca tgtgtacagt gcattccttc ccgcataaca ttgatcactg tttaacttgg
     7381 gctcgctctg agtttgaggg tctgctggag aaaactcccg ctgaagtgaa tgcatatctt
     7441 tctagcccag ttgagtacac taactcaatg atgagtgctg gtgatgctca ggcgagggac
     7501 acattggaga ggattgttga gtgccttgaa aaggagaagt gtgaaacctt ccaagactgc
     7561 ttaacctggg cacgactgag gtttgaggat tactttgtga accgtgtcaa gcaattgata
     7621 tacacatttc ctgaagatgc tgcgactagt accggagctc cattctggtc tgctccaaaa
     7681 agattccctc gtccactcca gtactcgtcg tccgacccaa gtctccttaa ctttatcaca
     7741 gcgactgcta ttttacgagc agagacattt gggatcccga tacctgagtg gactaagaac
     7801 ccaaaggaag cagcagaagc tgttgacaga gtgatagtcc cagactttga gccaaggcaa
     7861 gatgcaaaga ttgtgactga tgagaaagct accactttaa ccactgcttc ggtggacgac
     7921 gctgcagtca tcgacgatct cattgctaag atcgaccagt gtaggcataa cttgtcgcca
     7981 gacttcagga tgaaacctat tcagttcgaa aaggatgatg atacaaacta tcacatggat
     8041 gtgatagcag gactagccaa catgagggcg agaaattaca gcatccctga agtggacaag
     8101 ctgaaagcaa agttcatagc agggagaatc atcccagcca ttgcgacttc aacagccatg
     8161 gctactgggc tggtctgcct cgagctgtac aaggtccttg atggaggaca taaagtggaa
     8221 gcttacagaa acacatttgc caacctggca cttccactat tctccatggc tgaaccactt
     8281 ccaccaaagg tggtgaagca ccgtgacatg gcttggacag tttgggacag atgggttctc
     8341 aagggaaacc caactcttcg tgaggtgttg cagtggctgg aggacaaagg gcttagcgca
     8401 tacagcatct cttgtggaag ctgtctactg ttcaacagta tgttcacaag gcacaaggag
     8461 aggatggaca agaaggttgt ggatctcgct cgggatgttg cgaaagtcga gttaccgcct
     8521 tatcgcaacc atcttgatgt agtggtggct tgtgaggatg aagatgacaa tgacgtcgat
     8581 attcctctcg tctctatcta cttcaggtga gcttactatt aactttaaga aggagatata
     8641 ccatgtaccc atacgatgtt cctgactatg cgggctatcc ctatgacgtc ccggactatg
     8701 caggattgta tccatatgac gttccagatt acgccactag agctgcttac ccatacgatg
     8761 ttcctgacta tgcgggctat ccctatgacg tcccggacta tgcaggattg tatccatatg
     8821 acgttccaga ttacgcaatg tttttcttct tcttaattca tctgaccatt ggattggttt
     8881 tcgattgcag agtgttcaat tggaatttgg atcgtgggat tttggaaatg gcatcgaaac
     8941 ggattttgaa ggaattgaag gatctgcaga aggatcctcc tacttcatgt agcgcaggac
     9001 ccgttgcgga ggacatgttt cattggcagg ccactataat gggtccatcg gatagccctt
     9061 attctggagg agtttttctt gtaaccatcc atttccctcc agattaccca tttaagcctc
     9121 ctaaggtggc ttttaggacg aaggtgttcc atccaaacat taacagcaat ggaagcatct
     9181 gcctcgacat cttgaaggag cagtggagtc ctgctctcac aatttccaag gtgctgctat
     9241 cgatctgttc tttgttaacg gatccaaacc cagatgatcc tttggtccct gagatagctc
     9301 acatgtacaa gacagacaag aacaagtacg agtccactgc tcggacctgg acccaaaagt
     9361 atgccatggg ctgagctttt acgcttttaa gccagccccg acacccgcca acacccgctg
     9421 acgcgccctg acgggcttgt ctgctcccgg catccgctta cagacaagct gtgaccggga
     9481 tgagatccgg ctgctaacaa agcccgaaag gaagctgagt tggctgctgc caccgctgag
     9541 caataactag cataacccct tggggcctct aaacgggtct tgaggggttt tttgctgaaa
     9601 ggaggaacta tatccggat
//
