>Addgene plasmid #104729 | pUG-300 | addgene full sequence | sequence record 205475 | Addgene NGS Result
CAAGCGCTCATGAGCCCGAAGTGGCGAGCCCGATCTTCCCCATCGGTGATGTCGGCGATATAGGCGCCAG
CAACCGCACCTGTGGCGCCGGTGATGCCGGCCACGATGCGTCCGGCGTAGAGGATCGAGATCTCGATCCC
GCGAAATTAATACGACTCACTATAGGGGAATTGTGAGCGGATAACAATTCCCCTCTAGAAATAATTTTGC
CTTAACTTTAAGAAGGAGATATACCATGGGCAGCCACCACCACCACCACCACAGCGGAATGCAGATCTTT
GTTAAGACTCTCACCGGAAAGACAATCACCCTAGAGGTGGAAAGCTCCGACACCATCGACAACGTTAAGG
CCAAGATCCAGGATAAGGAGGGCATTCCTCCGGATCAGCAGAGGCTTATTTTCGCCGGCAAGCAGCTAGA
GGATGGCCGTACGTTGGCTGATTACAATATCCAGAAGGAATCCACCCTCCACTTGGTCCTCAGGCTCCGT
GGTGGTTAAGCTTGCAATTAACTTTAAGAAGGAGATATACAATGCTTCACAAGCGAGCTAGTGAAGCTAA
CGATAAGAACGATAATACCATCATCGGTTCCGATTTAGCATCATCTAAGAAACGCCGTATCGATTTCACT
GAATCTTCGTCTGATAAGTCATCTTCGATTTTAGCTTCTGGTAGTAGCAGGGGTTTTCACGGCGATAGCG
TCGTTCAGCAAATCGACATGGCTTTTGGTAATTCGAACCGTCAGGAGATTGATGAAGATCTGCACAGTCG
CCAGCTCGCCGTCTATGGTCGTGAGACTATGAGGCGTCTCTTTGCTTCCAATGTTCTCATCTCGGGGATG
CACGGTCTTGGTGCCGAGATTGCCAAGAATCTTATACTTGCTGGTGTGAAGTCTGTGACCTTGCATGATG
AAAGAGTTGTAGAGCTATGGGACTTATCAAGCAACTTTGTTTTCTCGGAGGATGATGTTGGCAAGAATAG
AGCAGATGCTTCTGTTCAGAAGTTACAGGATCTTAACAATGCTGTGGTTGTCTCTAGCTTGACCAAAAGC
TTAAACAAAGAGGATCTTTCTGGCTTCCAGGTTGTTGTATTCTCTGACATAAGCATGGAAAGAGCAATCG
AATTTGATGACTATTGTCACAGCCATCAGCCTCCTATCGCTTTTGTCAAGGCTGATGTCAGGGGTCTTTT
CGGCTCTGTCTTTTGTGATTTTGGGCCTGAATTTGCGGTTCTTGATGTTGATGGAGAGGAACCCCATACA
GGCATCATTGCGTCTATCTCTAATGAGAACCAGGCATTTATTTCCTGTGTCGACGATGAGAGGCTTGAGT
TTGAAGATGGTGACCTAGTTGTTTTCTCAGAAGTTGAGGGTATGACAGAATTGAATGATGGGAAACCAAG
GAAGATAAAAAGTACACGGCCATATTCATTCACCCTTGATGAGGACACTACTAACTATGGAACATATGTG
AAGGGTGGTATTGTCACTCAAGTGAAACAGCCAAAGTTACTGAATTTCAAGCCATTGAGGGAAGCGCTTA
AGGATCCAGGGGATTTTCTATTTAGTGATTTCTCTAAGTTTGATCGGCCTCCACTCCTTCACTTAGCATT
CCAGGCACTTGATCATTTTAAAGCTGAAGCTGGCAGATTTCCTGTTGCTGGCTCAGAAGAGGACGCTCAG
AAGCTTATATCGATTGCCACAGCCATCAATACCGGGCAGGGTGATTTAAAGGTGGAGAATGTTGATCAGA
AGCTTCTAAGACACTTTTCCTTTGGAGCCAAGGCTGTCCTGAATCCTATGGCTGCAATGTTTGGCGGTAT
TGTTGGACAGGAGGTTGTTAAAGCTTGCTCTGGAAAATTTCATCCTCTCTTCCAGTTTTTCTACTTTGAT
TCAGTGGAGTCACTCCCCTCTGAACCTGTGGACTCGAGTGACTTTGCACCAAGAAACAGCCGGTATGATG
CCCAAATATCTGTATTTGGGGCCAAGTTCCAGAAGAAACTTGAAGATGCTAAAGTTTTCACAGTAGGGTC
TGGTGCTCTTGGCTGTGAGTTCTTGAAAAATTTGGCTCTGATGGGGGTTTCTTGTGGAAGCCAAGGGAAG
CTGACAGTGACAGATGATGATATCATTGAGAAGAGTAACCTCAGTCGTCAATTTCTGTTCCGTGACTGGA
ACATTGGACAGGCTAAATCCACAGTTGCTGCTTCGGCTGCTGCTGTTATAAATCCTCGCTTCAACATTGA
GGCCCTGCAAAACCGTGTTGGCGCGGAGACTGAGAATGTATTTGACGATGCCTTCTGGGAGAACTTAACT
GTTGTCGTCAATGCACTGGATAATGTTAATGCGAGGCTCTATGTTGATTCGAGGTGCTTGTATTTCCAGA
AGCCTCTCCTTGAGTCTGGAACTCTTGGTACAAAGTGCAACACACAGTCGGTTATCCCACATCTAACTGA
AAATTACGGTGCCTCAAGGGACCCACCAGAGAAACAGGCCCCCATGTGTACAGTGCATTCCTTCCCGCAT
AACATTGATCACTGTTTAACTTGGGCTCGCTCTGAGTTTGAGGGTCTGCTGGAGAAAACTCCCGCTGAAG
TGAATGCATATCTTTCTAGCCCAGTTGAGTACACTAACTCAATGATGAGTGCTGGTGATGCTCAGGCGAG
GGACACATTGGAGAGGATTGTTGAGTGCCTTGAAAAGGAGAAGTGTGAAACCTTCCAAGACTGCTTAACC
TGGGCACGACTGAGGTTTGAGGATTACTTTGTGAACCGTGTCAAGCAATTGATATACACATTTCCTGAAG
ATGCTGCGACTAGTACCGGAGCTCCATTCTGGTCTGCTCCAAAAAGATTCCCTCGTCCACTCCAGTACTC
GTCGTCCGACCCAAGTCTCCTTAACTTTATCACAGCGACTGCTATTTTACGAGCAGAGACATTTGGGATC
CCGATACCTGAGTGGACTAAGAACCCAAAGGAAGCAGCAGAAGCTGTTGACAGAGTGATAGTCCCAGACT
TTGAGCCAAGGCAAGATGCAAAGATTGTGACTGATGAGAAAGCTACCACTTTAACCACTGCTTCGGTGGA
CGACGCTGCAGTCATCGACGATCTCATTGCTAAGATCGACCAGTGTAGGCATAACTTGTCGCCAGACTTC
AGGATGAAACCTATTCAGTTCGAAAAGGATGATGATACAAACTATCACATGGATGTGATAGCAGGACTAG
CCAACATGAGGGCGAGAAATTACAGCATCCCTGAAGTGGACAAGCTGAAAGCAAAGTTCATAGCAGGGAG
AATCATCCCAGCCATTGCGACTTCAACAGCCATGGCTACTGGGCTGGTCTGCCTCGAGCTGTACAAGGTC
CTTGATGGAGGACATAAAGTGGAAGCTTACAGAAACACATTTGCCAACCTGGCACTTCCACTATTCTCCA
TGGCTGAACCACTTCCACCAAAGGTGGTGAAGCACCGTGACATGGCTTGGACAGTTTGGGACAGATGGGT
TCTCAAGGGAAACCCAACTCTTCGTGAGGTGTTGCAGTGGCTGGAGGACAAAGGGCTTAGCGCATACAGC
ATCTCTTGTGGAAGCTGTCTACTGTTCAACAGTATGTTCACAAGGCACAAGGAGAGGATGGACAAGAAGG
TTGTGGATCTCGCTCGGGATGTTGCGAAAGTCGAGTTACCGCCTTATCGCAACCATCTTGATGTAGTGGT
GGCTTGTGAGGATGAAGATGACAATGACGTCGATATTCCTCTCGTCTCTATCTACTTCAGGTGAGCTTAC
TATTAACTTTAAGAAGGAGATATACCATGTACCCATACGATGTTCCTGACTATGCGGGCTATCCCTATGA
CGTCCCGGACTATGCAGGATTGTATCCATATGACGTTCCAGATTACGCCACTAGAGCTGCTTACCCATAC
GATGTTCCTGACTATGCGGGCTATCCCTATGACGTCCCGGACTATGCAGGATTGTATCCATATGACGTTC
CAGATTACGCAATGTTTTTCTTCTTCTTAATTCATCTGACCATTGGATTGGTTTTCGATTGCAGAGTGTT
CAATTGGAATTTGGATCGTGGGATTTTGGAAATGGCATCGAAACGGATTTTGAAGGAATTGAAGGATCTG
CAGAAGGATCCTCCTACTTCATGTAGCGCAGGACCCGTTGCGGAGGACATGTTTCATTGGCAGGCCACTA
TAATGGGTCCATCGGATAGCCCTTATTCTGGAGGAGTTTTTCTTGTAACCATCCATTTCCCTCCAGATTA
CCCATTTAAGCCTCCTAAGGTGGCTTTTAGGACGAAGGTGTTCCATCCAAACATTAACAGCAATGGAAGC
ATCTGCCTCGACATCTTGAAGGAGCAGTGGAGTCCTGCTCTCACAATTTCCAAGGTGCTGCTATCGATCT
GTTCTTTGTTAACGGATCCAAACCCAGATGATCCTTTGGTCCCTGAGATAGCTCACATGTACAAGACAGA
CAAGAACAAGTACGAGTCCACTGCTCGGACCTGGACCCAAAAGTATGCCATGGGCTGAGCTTTTACGCTT
TTAAGCCAGCCCCGACACCCGCCAACACCCGCTGACGCGCCCTGACGGGCTTGTCTGCTCCCGGCATCCG
CTTACAGACAAGCTGTGACCGGGATGAGATCCGGCTGCTAACAAAGCCCGAAAGGAAGCTGAGTTGGCTG
CTGCCACCGCTGAGCAATAACTAGCATAACCCCTTGGGGCCTCTAAACGGGTCTTGAGGGGTTTTTTGCT
GAAAGGAGGAACTATATCCGGATTGGCGAATGGG
[124 nt withheld, positions 4795-4918]
C
[91 nt withheld, positions 4920-5010]
A
[49 nt withheld, positions 5012-5060]
CCTTTGACGTTGGAGTCCACGTTCTTT
[37 nt withheld, positions 5088-5124]
ACCCTATCTCGGTCTATTCTTTTGATTTATAAGGGATTTTGCCGATTTCGGCCTATTGGTTAAAAAATGA
GCTGATTTAACAAAAATTTAACGCGAATTTTAACAAAATATTAACGCTTACAATTTAGGTGGCACTTTTC
GGGGAAATGTGCGCGGAACCCCTATTTGTTTATTTTTCTAAATACATTCAAATATGTATCCGCTCATGAA
TTAATTCTTAGAAAAACTCATCGAGCATCAAATGAAACTGCAATTTATTCATATCAGGATTATCAATACC
ATATTTTTGAAAAAGCCGTTTCTGTAATGAAGGAGAAAACTCACCGAGGCAGTTCCATAGGATGGCAAGA
TCCTGGTATCGGTCTGCGATTCCGACTCGTCCAACATCAATACAACCTATTAATTTCCCCTCGTCAAAAA
TAAGGTTATCAAGTGAGAAATCACCATGAGTGACGACTGAATCCGGTGAGAATGGCAAAAGTTTATGCAT
TTCTTTCCAGACTTGTTCAACAGGCCAGCCATTACGCTCGTCATCAAAATCACTCGCATCAACCAAACCG
TTATTCATTCGTGATTGCGCCTGAGCGAGTCGAAATACGCGATCGCTGTTAAAAGGACAATTACAAACAG
GAATCGAATGCAACCGGCGCAGGAACACTGCCAGCGCATCAACAATATTTTCACCTGAATCAGGATATTC
TTCTAATACCTGGAATGCTGTTTTCCCGGGGATCGCAGTGGTGAGTAACCATGCATCATCAGGAGTACGG
ATAAAATGCTTGATGGTCGGAAGAGGCATAAATTCCGTCAGCCAGTTTAGTCTGACCATCTCATCTGTAA
CATCATTGGCAACGCTACCTTTGCCATGTTTCAGAAACAACTCTGGCGCATCGGGCTTCCCATACAATCG
ATAGATTGTCGCACCTGATTGCCCGACATTATCGCGAGCCCATTTATACCCATATAAATCAGCATCCATG
TTGGAATTTAATCGCGGCCTAGAGCAAGACGTTTCCCGTTGAATATGGCTCATAACACCCCTTGTATTAC
TGTTTATGTAAGCAGACAGTTTTATTGTTCATGACCAAAATCCCTTAACGTGAGTTTTCGTTCCACTGAG
CGTCAGACCCCGTAGAAAAGATCAAAGGATCTTCTTGAGATCCTTTTTTTCTGCGCGTAATCTGCTGCTT
GCAAACAAAAAAACCACCGCTACCAGCGGTGGTTTGTTTGCCGGATCAAGAGCTACCAACTCTTTTTCCG
AAGGTAACTGGCTTCAGCAGAGCGCAGATACCAAATACTGTCCTTCTAGTGTAGCCGTAGTTAGGCCACC
ACTTCAAGAACTCTGTAGCACCGCCTACATACCTCGCTCTGCTAATCCTGTTACCAGTGGCTGCTGCCAG
TGGCGATAAGTCGTGTCTTACCGGGTTGGACTCAAGACGATAGTTACCGGATAAGGCGCAGCGGTCGGGC
TGAACGGGGGGTTCGTGCACACAGCCCAGCTTGGAGCGAACGACCTACACCGAACTGAGATACCTACAGC
GTGAGCTATGAGAAAGCGCCACGCTTCCCGAAGGGAGAAAGGCGGACAGGTATCCGGTAAGCGGCAGGGT
CGGAACAGGAGAGCGCACGAGGGAGCTTCCAGGGGGAAACGCCTGGTATCTTTATAGTCCTGTCGGGTTT
CGCCACCTCTGACTTGAGCGTCGATTTTTGTGATGCTCGTCAGGGGGGCGGAGCCTATGGAAAAACGCCA
GCAACGCGGCCTTTTTACGGTTCCTGGCCTTTTGCTGGCCTTTTGCTCACATGTTCTTTCCTGCGTTATC
CCCTGATTCTGTGGATAACCGTATTACCGCCTTTGAGTGAGCTGATACCGCTCGCCGCAGCCGAACGACC
GAGCGCAGCGAGTCAGTGAGCGAGGAAGCGGAAGAGCGCCTGATGCGGTATTTTCTCCTTACGCATCTGT
GCGGTATTTCACACCGCAATGGTGCACTCTCAGTACAATCTGCTCTGATGCCGCATAGTTAAGCCAGTAT
ACACTCCGCTATCGCTACGTGACTGGGTCATGGCTGCGCCCCGACACCCGCCAACACCCGCTGACGCGCC
CTGACGGGCTTGTCTGCTCCCGGCATCCGCTTACAGACAAGCTGTGACCGACTCCGGGAGCTGCATGTGT
CAGAGGTTTTCACCGTCATCACCGAAACGCGCGAGGCAGCTGCGGTAAAGCTCATCAGCGTGGTCGTGAA
GCGATTCACAGATGTCTGCCTGTTCATCCGCGTCCAGCTCGTTGAGTTTCTCCAGAAGCGTTAATGTCTG
GCTTCTGATAAAGCGGGCCATGTTAAGGGCGGTTTTTTCCTGTTTGGTCACTGATGCCTCCGTGTAAGGG
GGATTTCTGTTCATGGGGGTAATGATACCGATGAAACGAGAGAGGATGCTCACGATACGGGTTACTGATG
ATGAACATGCCCGGTTACTGGAACGTTGTGAGGGTAAACAACTGGCGGTATGGATGCGGCGGGACCAGAG
AAAAATCACTCAGGGTCAATGCCAGCGCTTCGTTAATACAGATGTAGGTGTTCCACAGGGTAGCCAGCAG
CATCCTGCGATGCAGATCCGGAACATAATGGTGCAGGGCGCTGACTTCCGCGTTTCCAGACTTTACGAAA
CACGGAAACCCAAGACCATTCATGTTGTTGCTCAGGTCGCAGACGTTTTGCAGCAGCAGTCGCTTCACGT
TCGCTCGCGTATCGGTGATTCATTCTGCTAACCAGTAAGGCAACCCCGCCAGCCTAGCCGGGTCCTCAAC
GACAGGAGCACGATCATGCGCACCCGTGGGGCCGCCATGCCGGCGATAATGGCCTGCTTCTCGCCGAAAC
GTTTGGTGGCGGGACCAGTGACGAAGGCTTGAGCGAGGGCGTGCAAGATTCCGAATACCGCAAGCGACAG
GCCGATCATCGTCGCGCTCCAGCGAAAGCGGTCCTCGCCGAAAATGACCCAGAGCGCTGCCGGCACCTGT
CCTACGAGTTGCATGATAAAGAACACAGTCATAAGTGCGGCGACGATAGTCATGCCCCGCGCCCACCGGA
AGGAGCTGACTGGGTTGAAGGCTCTCAAGGGCATCGGTCGAGATCCCGGTGCCTAATGAGTGAGCTAACT
TACATTAATTGCGTTGCGCTCACTGCCCGCTTTCCAGTCGGGAAACCTGTCGTGCCAGCTGCATTAATGA
ATCGGCCAACGCGCGGGGAGAGGCGGTTTGCGTATTGGGCGCCAGGGTGGTTTTTCTTTTCACCAGTGAC
ACGGGCAACAGCTGATTGCCCTTCACCGCCTGGCCCTGAGAGAGTTGCAGCAAGCGGTCCACGCTGGTTT
GCCCCAGCAGGCGAAAATCCTGTTTGATGGTGGTTAACGGCGGGATATAACATGAGCTGTCCTCGGTATC
GTCGTATCCCACTACCGAGATATCCGCACCAACGCGCAGCCCGGACTCGGTAATGGCGCGCATTGCGCCC
AGCGCCATCTGATCGTTGGCAACCAGCATCGCAGTGGGAACGATGCCCTCATTCAGCATTTGCATGGTTT
GTTGAAAACCGGACATGGCACTCCAGTCGCCTTCCCGTTCCGCTATCGGCTGAATTTGATTGCGAGTGAG
ATATTTATGCCAGCCAGCCAGACGCAGACGCGCCGAGACAGAACTTAATGGGCCCGCTAACAGCGCGATT
TGCTGGTGACCCAATGCGACCAGATGCTCCACGCCCAGTCGCGTACCGTCCTCATGGGAGAAAATAATAC
TGTTGATGGGTGTCTGGTCAGAGACATCAAGAAATAACGCCGGAACATTAGTGCAGGCAGCTTCCACAGC
AATGGCATCCTGGTCATCCAGCGGATAGTTAATGATCAGCCCACTGACGCGTTGCGCGAGAAGATTGTGC
ACCGCCGCTTTACAGGCTTCGACGCCGCTTCGTTCTACCATCGACACCACCACGCTGGCACCCAGTTGAT
CGGCGCGAGATTTAATCGCCGCGACAATTTGCGACGGCGCGTGCAGGGCCAGACTGGAGGTGGCAACGCC
AATCAGCAACGACTGTTTGCCCGCCAGTTGTTGTGCCACGCGGTTGGGAATGTAATTCAGCTCCGCCATC
GCCGCTTCCACTTTTTCCCGCGTTTTCGCAGAAACGTGGCTGGCCTGGTTCACCACGCGGGAAACGGTCT
GATAAGAGACACCGGCATACTCTGCGACATCGTATAACGTTACTGGTTTCACATTCACCACCCTGAATTG
ACTCTCTTCCGGGCGCTATCATGCCATACCGCGAAAGGTTTTGCGCCATTCGATGGTGTCCGGGATCTCG
ACGCTCTCCCTTATGCGACTCCTGCATTAGGAAGCAGCCCAGTAGTAGGTTGAGGCCGTTGAGCACCGCC
GCCGCAAGGAATGGTGCATGCAAGGAGATGGCGCCCAACAGTCCCCCGGCCACGGGGCCTGCCACCATAC
CCACGCCGAAA
Features (pLannotate 1.2.2; 25 found; start..end, strand, type, name):
    148..166     +  promoter       T7 promoter: promoter for bacteriophage T7 RNA polymerase
    167..191     +  protein_bind   lac operator: The lac repressor binds to the lac operator to inhibit transcription in E. coli. This inhibition can be relieved by adding lactose or isopropyl-β-D-thiogalactopyranoside (IPTG). lac repressor encoded by lacI
    212..229     +  RBS            RBS (fragment): efficient ribosome binding site from bacteriophage T7 gene 10 (Olins and Rangwala, 1989)
    244..262     +  CDS            9xHis (fragment): 9xHis affinity tag
    269..496     +  CDS            UBIQ_AVESA: Experimental evidence at protein level: Swiss-Prot protein existence level 1. Ubiquitin exists either covalently attached to another protein, or free (unanchored). When covalently bound, it is conjugated to target proteins via an isopeptide bond either as a monomer (monoubiquitin), a polymer linked via different Lys residues of the ubiquitin (polyubiquitin chains) or a linear polymer linked via the initiator Met of the ubiquitin (linear polyubiquitin chains). Polyubiquitin chains, when attached to a target protein, have different functions depending on the Lys residue of the ubiquitin that is
    508..525     +  RBS            RBS (fragment): efficient ribosome binding site from bacteriophage T7 gene 10 (Olins and Rangwala, 1989)
    532..3771    +  CDS            UBA1: UBE11_ARATH - Also known as MOS5. Experimental evidence at protein level: Swiss-Prot protein existence level 1. Activates ubiquitin by first adenylating its C-terminal glycine residue with ATP, and thereafter linking this residue to the side chain of a cysteine residue in E1, yielding a ubiquitin-E1 thioester and free AMP. From Arabidopsis thaliana (Mouse-ear cress).
   3783..3800    +  RBS            RBS (fragment): efficient ribosome binding site from bacteriophage T7 gene 10 (Olins and Rangwala, 1989)
   3810..3898    +  CDS            3xHA (fragment): three tandem HA epitope tags
   3912..4000    +  CDS            3xHA (fragment): three tandem HA epitope tags
   4092..4535    +  CDS            UBC9: UBC9_ARATH - Also known as UBC4B. Experimental evidence at protein level: Swiss-Prot protein existence level 1. Accepts the ubiquitin-like protein SUMO/SMT3 from the E1 complex and catalyzes its covalent attachment to other proteins. Mediates the selective degradation of short-lived and abnormal proteins. From Arabidopsis thaliana (Mouse-ear cress).
   4654..4703    +  CDS            SET1 (fragment): solubility-enhancement tag derived from T7 phage gene 10B
   4711..4758    +  terminator     T7 terminator: transcription terminator for bacteriophage T7 RNA polymerase
   4795..5223    +  rep_origin     f1 ori (sequence partly withheld): f1 bacteriophage origin of replication; arrow indicates direction of (+) strand synthesis
   5276..5333    +  promoter       AmpR promoter (fragment): bla
   5342..6157    -  CDS            KanR: aminoglycoside phosphotransferase; aph(3')-Ia; confers resistance to kanamycin in bacteria or G418 (Geneticin®) in eukaryotes
   6279..6867    +  rep_origin     ori: high-copy-number ColE1/pMB1/pBR322/pUC origin of replication
   7053..7192    -  misc_feature   bom: basis of mobility region from pBR322
   7294..7485    -  CDS            rop: Rop protein, which maintains plasmids at low copy number; rop
   7502..7882    +  CDS            YPB1_ECOLX: Protein predicted: Swiss-Prot protein existence level 4. From Escherichia coli.
   7954..8245    -  CDS            TcR (fragment): tetracycline efflux protein; tet; confers resistance to tetracycline
   8260..8281    -  protein_bind   CAP binding site: CAP binding activates transcription in the presence of cAMP. E. coli catabolite activator protein
   8294..9376    -  CDS            lacI: lac repressor; lacI; The lac repressor binds to the lac operator to inhibit transcription in E. coli. This inhibition can be relieved by adding lactose or isopropyl-β-D-thiogalactopyranoside (IPTG).
   9377..9454    -  promoter       lacI promoter: lacI
   9462..126     -  CDS            TcR (fragment) (across the origin): tetracycline efflux protein; tet; confers resistance to tetracycline
