[The description below was written by a language model from this plasmid's Addgene catalogue record, the feature table of its GenBank file and pLannotate feature annotations shown in this document.]
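Description:
pUG-300 is a bacterial expression plasmid from the UbiGate toolbox, catalogued as a "Level 2" assembly built in pET-28GG, a pET-28-derived backbone. The insert was assembled through BpiI sites that were destroyed during cloning, as is typical of Golden Gate-style modular assembly. The backbone carries a kanamycin resistance gene (aph(3')-Ia), a ColE1/pBR322-type origin with the bom region and the rop gene that keeps copy number low, an f1 phage origin, and a lacI cassette supplying lac repressor. The whole construct is about 9.6 kb. The curated GenBank file and the sequencing-derived record differ by only a few bases and in their numbering start point.

The roughly 4.4 kb payload is a polycistronic unit of Arabidopsis thaliana ubiquitination components. It is driven by a single T7 promoter with an adjacent lac operator and closed by a T7 terminator, so expression is IPTG-inducible in E. coli hosts that provide T7 RNA polymerase. Three open reading frames follow in order, each preceded by its own T7 gene 10-type ribosome binding site: His-tagged ubiquitin, the E1 ubiquitin-activating enzyme UBA1, and the E2 conjugating enzyme UBC9 carrying an N-terminal tag of tandem HA repeats. The "EL3" at the end of the insert name is not explained in the record. It may denote an assembly end-linker, and no E3 ligase or substrate is annotated. Co-expressing ubiquitin, E1 and E2 from one plasmid provides the upstream part of the ubiquitination cascade in bacteria. The His and HA tags allow purification or detection of ubiquitin conjugates and the E2. This fits the toolbox's stated aim of analysing ubiquitination, although the entry's purpose field states only the assembly level.
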