Addgene plasmid #104729: pUG-300
Purpose: Level 2 construct
Depositing lab: Marco Trujillo. Depositing organization: Leibniz Institute of Plant Biochemistry (IPB). Publication: UbiGate: a synthetic biology toolbox to analyse ubiquitination. Kowarschik K, Hoehenwarter W, Marillonnet S, Trujillo M. New Phytol. 2018 Mar;217(4):1749-1763. doi: 10.1111/nph.14900. Epub 2017 Nov 30. PubMed 29194629.
Backbone
  Vector backbone: pET-28GG
  Backbone size w/o insert (bp): 5190
  Vector type: Bacterial Expression
Growth in bacteria
  Bacterial resistance: Kanamycin, 50 μg/mL
  Growth temperature: 37°C
  Growth strain: DH5alpha
  Copy number: Low Copy
Gene/Insert
  Gene/Insert name: HIS-Ubq_UBA1_HA-UBC9_EL3 (alt name: AT4G05320,AT2G30110,AT4G27960)
  Species: A. thaliana (mustard weed)
  Insert size (bp): 4429
  Promoter: T7
  Tag / fusion protein: HIS-Ubq, HA-E2 (N terminal on insert)
  Cloning method: Restriction Enzyme; 5′ cloning site BpiI (destroyed during cloning); 3′ cloning site BpiI (destroyed during cloning)
  Sequencing primers: 5′ T7; 3′ T7 Terminal
Terms and licenses: Academic/Nonprofit Terms; Industry Terms: Not Available to Industry
How to cite: pUG-300 was a gift from Marco Trujillo (Addgene plasmid # 104729 ; http://n2t.net/addgene:104729 ; RRID:Addgene_104729)
